LOCUS       Exported 3606 bp ds-DNA circular SYN 12-MAY-2021
DEFINITION  Photoconverible Fluorescent Protein_ Fixative Resistant (monomeric)
            .
ACCESSION   .
VERSION     .
KEYWORDS    pRSETa_ mEos4b
SOURCE      synthetic DNA construct
  ORGANISM  synthetic DNA construct
REFERENCE   1 (bases 1 to 3606)
  AUTHORS   Paez-Segala MG, Sun MG, Shtengel G, Viswanathan S, Baird MA, Macklin
            JJ, Patel R, Allen JR, Howe ES, Piszczek G, Hess HF, Davidson MW,
            Wang Y, Looger LL
  TITLE     Fixation-resistant photoactivatable fluorescent proteins for CLEM.
  JOURNAL   Nat Methods. 2015 Jan 12. doi: 10.1038/nmeth.3225.
  PUBMED    25581799
REFERENCE   2 (bases 1 to 3606)
  AUTHORS   .
  TITLE     Direct Submission
  JOURNAL   Exported May 12, 2021 from SnapGene Server 1.1.58
            http://www.snapgene.com
FEATURES             Location/Qualifiers
     source          1..3606
                     /organism="synthetic DNA construct"
                     /mol_type="other DNA"
     primer_bind     19..38
                     /label=T7
                     /note="T7 promoter, forward primer"
     promoter        19..37
                     /label=T7 promoter
                     /note="promoter for bacteriophage T7 RNA polymerase"
     RBS             68..90
                     /note="efficient ribosome binding site from bacteriophage
                     T7 gene 10 (Olins and Rangwala, 1989)"
     CDS             110..127
                     /codon_start=1
                     /product="6xHis affinity tag"
                     /label=6xHis
                     /translation="HHHHHH"
     CDS             131..163
                     /codon_start=1
                     /product="leader peptide from bacteriophage T7 gene 10"
                     /label=T7 tag (gene 10 leader)
                     /note="promotes efficient translation in E. coli"
                     /translation="MASMTGGQQMG"
     CDS             167..190
                     /codon_start=1
                     /product="Xpress(TM) epitope tag, including an enterokinase
                     recognition and cleavage site"
                     /label=Xpress(TM) tag
                     /translation="DLYDDDDK"
     CDS             206..889
                     /codon_start=1
                     /product="fixation-resistant truly monomeric green-to-red
                     photoswitchable fluorescent protein (Paez-Segala et al.,
                     2015)"
                     /label=mEos4b
                     /note="derived from mEos2"
                     /translation="MVSAIKPDMRIKLRMEGNVNGHHFVIDGDGTGKPYEGKQTMDLEV
                     KEGGPLPFAFDILTTAFHYGNRVFVKYPDNIQDYFKQSFPKGYSWERSLTFEDGGICNA
                     RNDITMEGDTFYNKVRFYGTNFPANGPVMQKKTLKWEPSTEKMYVRDGVLTGDIEMALL
                     LEGNAHYRCDFRTTYKAKEKGVKLPGAHFVDHAIEILSHDKDYNKVKLYEHAVAHSGLP
                     DNARR"
     primer_bind     complement(952..970)
                     /label=T7 Term
                     /note="T7 terminator, reverse primer"
     terminator      966..1013
                     /label=T7 terminator
                     /note="transcription terminator for bacteriophage T7 RNA
                     polymerase"
     rep_origin      1110..1565
                     /direction=RIGHT
                     /label=f1 ori
                     /note="f1 bacteriophage origin of replication; arrow
                     indicates direction of (+) strand synthesis"
     primer_bind     complement(1197..1216)
                     /label=F1ori-R
                     /note="F1 origin, reverse primer"
     primer_bind     1407..1428
                     /label=F1ori-F
                     /note="F1 origin, forward primer"
     promoter        1646..1750
                     /gene="bla"
                     /label=AmpR promoter
     rep_origin      2782..3370
                     /direction=RIGHT
                     /label=ori
                     /note="high-copy-number ColE1/pMB1/pBR322/pUC origin of
                     replication"
     primer_bind     3271..3290
                     /label=pBR322ori-F
                     /note="pBR322 origin, forward primer"
     primer_bind     3524..3541
                     /label=L4440
                     /note="L4440 vector, forward primer"
ORIGIN
        1 atctcgatcc cgcgaaatta atacgactca ctatagggag accacaacgg tttccctcta
       61 gaataatttt gtttaacttt aagaaggaga tatacatatg cggggttctc atcatcatca
      121 tcatcatggt atggctagca tgactggtgg acagcaaatg ggtcgggatc tgtacgacga
      181 tgacgataag gatcgatggg gatccatggt gagtgcgatt aagccagaca tgaggatcaa
      241 actccgtatg gaaggcaacg taaacgggca ccactttgtg atcgacggag atggtacagg
      301 caagccttat gagggaaaac agaccatgga tcttgaagtc aaagagggcg gacctctgcc
      361 ttttgccttt gatatcctga ccactgcatt ccattacggc aacagggtat tcgtgaaata
      421 tccagacaac atacaagact attttaagca gtcgtttcct aaggggtatt cgtgggaacg
      481 aagcttgact ttcgaagacg ggggcatttg caatgccaga aacgacataa caatggaagg
      541 ggacactttc tataataaag ttcgatttta tggtaccaac tttcccgcca atggtccagt
      601 tatgcagaag aagacgctga aatgggagcc ctccactgag aaaatgtatg tgcgtgatgg
      661 agtgctgacg ggtgatattg agatggcttt gttgcttgaa ggaaatgccc attaccgatg
      721 tgacttcaga actacttaca aagctaagga gaagggtgtc aagttaccag gcgcccactt
      781 tgtggaccac gccattgaga ttttaagcca tgacaaagat tacaacaagg ttaagctgta
      841 tgagcatgct gttgctcatt ctggattgcc tgacaatgcc agacgataag aattcgaagc
      901 ttgatccggc tgctaacaaa gcccgaaagg aagctgagtt ggctgctgcc accgctgagc
      961 aataactagc ataacccctt ggggcctcta aacgggtctt gaggggtttt ttgctgaaag
     1021 gaggaactat atccggatct ggcgtaatag cgaagaggcc cgcaccgatc gcccttccca
     1081 acagttgcgc agcctgaatg gcgaatgggn nnnnnnnnnn nnnnnnnnnn nnnnnnnnnn
     1141 nnnnnnnnnn nnnnnnnnnn nnnnnnnnnn nnnnnnnnnn nnnnnnnnnn nnnnnnnnnn
     1201 nnnnnnnnnn nnnnnnnnnn nnnnnnnnnn nnncnnnnnn nnnnnnnnnn nnnnnnnnnn
     1261 nnnnnnnnnn nnnnnnnnnn nnnnnnnnnn agctttacgg cacctcgacc gnnnnnnnnn
     1321 nnnnnnnnnn nnnnnnnnnn nnnnnnnnnn nnnnnnnnnn nnnnnnnnnn nnnnnccttt
     1381 gacgttggag tccacgttct ttaatagtgg actcttgttc caaactggaa caacactcaa
     1441 ccctatcgcg gtctattctt ttgatttata agggattttg ccgatttcgg cctattggtt
     1501 aaaaaatgag ctgatttaac aaatatttaa cgcgaatttt aacaaaatat taacgtttac
     1561 aatttcgcct gatgcggtat tttctcctta cgcatctgtg cggtatttca caccgcatac
     1621 aggtggcact tttcggggaa atgtgcgcgg aacccctatt tgtttatttt tctaaataca
     1681 ttcaaatatg tatccgctca tgagacaata accctgataa atgcttcaat aatattgaaa
     1741 aaggaagagt atgagtattc aacatttccg tgtcgccctt attccctttt ttgcggcatt
     1801 ttgccttcct gtttttgctc acccagaaac gctggtgaaa gtaaaagatg ctgaagatca
     1861 gttgggtgca cgagtgggtt acatcgaact ggatctcaac agcggtaaga tccttgagag
     1921 ttttcgcccc gaagaacgtt ttccaatgat gagcactttt aaagttctgc tatgtgatac
     1981 actattatcc cgtattgacg ccgggcaaga gcaactcggt cgccccccgc ggtattctca
     2041 gaatgacttg gttgagtact caccagtcac agaaaagcat cttacggatg gcatgacagt
     2101 aagagaatta tgcagtgctg ccataaccat gagtgataac actgcggcca acttacttct
     2161 gacaacgatc ggaggaccga aggagctaac cgcttttttg cacaacatgg gggatcatgt
     2221 aactcgcctt gatcgttggg aaccggagct gaatgaagcc ataccaaacg acgagagtga
     2281 caccacgatg cctgtagcaa tgccaacaac gttgcgcaaa ctattaactg gcgaactact
     2341 tactctagct tcccggcaac aattaataga ctgaatggag gcggataaag ttgcaggacc
     2401 acttctgcgc tcggcccttc cggctggctg gtttattgct gataaatctg gagccggtga
     2461 gcgtgggtct cgcggtatca ttgcagcact ggggccagat ggtaagcgct cccgtatcgt
     2521 agttatctac acgacgggga gtcaggcaac tatggatgaa cgaaatagac agatcgctga
     2581 gataggtgcc tcactgatta agcattggta actgtcagac caagtttact catatatact
     2641 ttagattgat ttaaaacttc atttttaatt taaaaggatc taggtgaaga tcctttttga
     2701 taatctcatg accaaaatcc cttaacgtga gttttcgttc cactgagcgt cagaccccgt
     2761 agaaaagatc aaaggatctt cttgagatcc tttttttctg cgcgtaatct gctgcttgca
     2821 aacaaaaaaa ccaccgctac cagcggtggt ttgtttgccg gatcaagagc taccaactct
     2881 ttttccgaag gtaactggct tcagcagagc gcagatacca aatactgtcc ttctagtgta
     2941 gccgtagtta ggccaccact tcaagaactc tgtagcaccg cctacatacc tcgctctgct
     3001 aatcctgtta ccagtggctg ctgccagtgg cgataagtcg tgtcttaccg ggttggactc
     3061 aagacgatag ttaccggata aggcgcagcg gtcgggctga acggggggtt cgtgcacaca
     3121 gcccagcttg gagcgaacga cctacaccga actgagatac ctacagcgtg agctatgaga
     3181 aagcgccacg cttcccgaag ggagaaaggc ggacaggtat ccggtaagcg gcagggtcgg
     3241 aacaggagag cgcacgaggg agcttccagg gggaaacgcc tggtatcttt atagtcctgt
     3301 cgggtttcgc cacctctgac ttgagcgtcg atttttgtga tgctcgtcag gggggcggag
     3361 cctatggaaa aacgccagca acgcggcctt tttacggttc ctgggctttt gctggccttt
     3421 tgctcacatg ttctttcctg cgttatcccc tgattctgtg gataaccgta ttaccgcctt
     3481 tgagtgagct gataccgctc gccgcagccg aacgaccgag cgcagcgagt cagtgagcga
     3541 ggaagcggaa gagcgcccaa tacgcaaacc gcctctcccc gcgcgttggc cgattcatta
     3601 atgcag
//
