[The description below was written by a language model from this plasmid's Addgene catalogue record and the feature table of its GenBank file.]
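Description:
pRSETa_ mEos4b is a bacterial expression plasmid built on the pRSETa backbone for producing the photoconvertible fluorescent protein mEos4b in E. coli. It replicates from a high-copy ColE1/pUC-type origin and is selected with ampicillin. The feature table annotates the bla (AmpR) promoter but not the resistance coding sequence itself, which presumably lies in the unannotated stretch between that promoter and the origin. An f1 bacteriophage origin is also present, which allows single-stranded DNA production with helper phage. The catalogue lists a total size of 3584 bp, while the held sequence record is 3606 bp, a small discrepancy the record does not explain.

The 684 bp synthetic mEos4b coding sequence was inserted between the BamHI and EcoRI sites, downstream of a T7 promoter and the efficient ribosome binding site from T7 gene 10, and upstream of a T7 terminator. Transcription therefore depends on a host that supplies T7 RNA polymerase. The open reading frame follows the vector's N-terminal leader: a 6xHis tag for metal-affinity purification, the T7 gene 10 leader peptide that promotes efficient translation, and an Xpress epitope containing an enterokinase cleavage site that can be used to remove the tags.

mEos4b is described as a truly monomeric, green-to-red photoswitchable protein derived from mEos2 and engineered to resist fixation. The associated work concerns fixation-resistant photoactivatable proteins for correlative light and electron microscopy. This construct suits recombinant expression and purification of the protein for in vitro characterisation, and can serve as a source of the coding sequence for subcloning.
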