Addgene plasmid #51073: pRSETa_ mEos4b
Purpose: Photoconverible Fluorescent Protein_ Fixative Resistant (monomeric)
Depositing lab: Loren Looger. Depositing organization: HHMI, Janelia Research Campus. Publication: Fixation-resistant photoactivatable fluorescent proteins for CLEM. Paez-Segala MG, Sun MG, Shtengel G, Viswanathan S, Baird MA, Macklin JJ, Patel R, Allen JR, Howe ES, Piszczek G, Hess HF, Davidson MW, Wang Y, Looger LL. Nat Methods. 2015 Jan 12. doi: 10.1038/nmeth.3225. PubMed 25581799.
Backbone
  Vector backbone: pRSETa
  Backbone size w/o insert (bp): 2900
  Total vector size (bp): 3584
  Vector type: Bacterial Expression
Growth in bacteria
  Bacterial resistance: Ampicillin, 100 μg/mL
  Growth temperature: 37°C
  Growth strain: XL1 Blue
  Copy number: High Copy
Gene/Insert
  Gene/Insert name: mEos4b
  Species: Synthetic
  Insert size (bp): 684
  GenBank ID: KJ126790
  Promoter: T7
  Cloning method: Restriction Enzyme; 5′ cloning site BamHI (not destroyed); 3′ cloning site EcoRI (unknown if destroyed)
  Sequencing primers: 5′ GGGATGGGGATCCATGGTGAGTGCGATTAAGCCAGACAT; 3′ GGGCCCCGAATTCTTATCGTCTGGCATTGTCAGGCAATC
Terms and licenses: Academic/Nonprofit Terms; Industry Terms: Not Available to Industry
How to cite: pRSETa_ mEos4b was a gift from Loren Looger (Addgene plasmid # 51073 ; http://n2t.net/addgene:51073 ; RRID:Addgene_51073)
