>Addgene plasmid #51073 | pRSETa_ mEos4b | addgene partial sequence | sequence record 79687 | T7 5'-TAATACGACTCACTATAGGG-3'
ATGCGGGGTTCTCATCATCATCATCATCATGGTATGGCTAGCATGACTGGTGGACAGCAAATGGGTCGGG
ATCTGTACGACGATGACGATAAGGATCGATGGGGATCCATGGTGAGTGCGATTAAGCCAGACATGAGGAT
CAAACTCCGTATGGAAGGCAACGTAAACGGGCACCACTTTGTGATCGACGGAGATGGTACAGGCAAGCCT
TATGAGGGAAAACAGACCATGGATCTTGAAGTCAAAGAGGGCGGACCTCTGCCTTTTGCCTTTGATATCC
TGACCACTGCATTCCATTACGGCAACAGGGTATTCGTGAAATATCCAGACAACATACAAGACTATTTTAA
GCAGTCGTTTCCTAAGGGGTATTCGTGGGAACGAAGCTTGACTTTCGAAGACGGGGGCATTTGCAATGCC
AGAAACGACATAACAATGGAAGGGGACACTTTCTATAATAAAGTTCGATTTTATGGTACCAACTTTCCCG
CCAATGGTCCAGTTATGCAGAAGAAGACGCTGAAATGGGAGCCCTCCACTGAGAAAATGTATGTGCGTGA
TGGAGTGCTGACGGGTGATATTGAGATGGCTTTGTTGCTTGAAGGAAATGCCCATTACCGATGTGACTTC
AGAACTACTTACAAAGCTAAGGAGAAGGGTGTCAAGTTACCAGGCGCCCACTTTGTGGACCACGCCATTG
AGATTTTAAGCCATGACAAAGATTACAACAAGGTTAAGCTGTATGAGCATGCTGTTGCTCATTCTGGATT
GCCTGACAATGCCAGACGATAAGAATTCGAAGCTTGATCCGGCTGCTAACAAAGCCCGAAAGGAAGCTGA
GTTGGCTGCTGCCACCGCTGAGCAATAACTAGCATAACC
